Addgene plasmid #44000: pCoofy26
Purpose: (Empty Backbone)
Depositing lab: Sabine Suppmann. Depositing organization: Max Planck Institute of Biochemistry. Publication: A new method to customize protein expression vectors for fast, efficient and background free parallel cloning. Scholz J, Besir H, Strasser C, Suppmann S. BMC Biotechnol. 2013 Feb 14;13(1):12. 10.1186/1472-6750-13-12 PubMed 23410102.
Backbone
  Vector backbone: pET, pCoofy15
  Backbone manufacturer: Novagen
  Backbone size (bp): 7249
  Modifications to backbone: Insertion of Llp-ccdB
  Vector type: Bacterial Expression
  Promoter: T7
  Tag / fusion protein: NusA (N terminal on backbone); His10 (C terminal on backbone)
Growth in bacteria
  Bacterial resistance: Kanamycin, 50 μg/mL
  Growth temperature: 37°C
  Growth strain: DB3.1
  Growth instructions: ccdB Survival cells are NOT suitable for the unmodified plasmid containing the ccdB gene. The plasmid is provided in the recommended DB3.1 strain.
  Copy number: Low Copy
Gene/Insert
  Cloning method: Ligation Independent Cloning
  Sequencing primers: 5′ 5' CGTTTGTACGCTGGAAGATCTCG 3'; 3′ 5' GCTAGTTATTGCTCAGCGG 3'
Terms and licenses: Academic/Nonprofit Terms; Industry Terms: Not Available to Industry
Depositor comments: Test each preparation of the plasmid by transforming it into non-resistant cells (ex. DH5a) to ensure negative selection by ccdB kills all the transformed cells as expected.
How to cite: pCoofy26 was a gift from Sabine Suppmann (Addgene plasmid # 44000 ; http://n2t.net/addgene:44000 ; RRID:Addgene_44000)
