[The description below was written by a language model from this plasmid's Addgene catalogue record and pLannotate feature annotations shown in this document.]
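Description:
pCoofy26 is an empty bacterial expression backbone of 7,249 bp, derived from the pET series via pCoofy15. It is designed for producing recombinant proteins in E. coli as fusions with an N-terminal NusA solubility partner and a C-terminal His10 affinity tag. It is maintained under kanamycin selection through an aminoglycoside phosphotransferase gene. Replication relies on a ColE1/pBR322-type origin accompanied by the bom region and the rop gene, consistent with the low copy number recorded for it. An f1 origin is also present, and short annotated tetracycline-resistance fragments appear to be remnants of the pBR322 ancestry.

The expression cassette follows the usual pET layout. A T7 promoter is followed by a lac operator and the strong T7 gene 10 ribosome binding site, with a plasmid-borne lacI gene supplying repressor. Transcription therefore depends on T7 RNA polymerase and is induced with IPTG, and a T7 terminator closes the unit. Downstream of the NusA coding sequence lies a ccdB cassette, followed by the histidine tag, which the automated annotation detects only as a partial 9xHis match. The short match annotated as SET1, just before the terminator, is likely to be an annotation artefact.

CcdB poisons DNA gyrase, so the unmodified vector can only be propagated in a tolerant strain such as DB3.1. When a gene of interest replaces ccdB by ligation-independent cloning, uncut or parental plasmid kills standard hosts, giving background-free negative selection. As the associated publication describes, the vector belongs to a family intended for fast parallel cloning of one insert into differently tagged expression backbones.
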