Features (pLannotate 1.2.2; 21 found; start..end, strand, type, name):
     12..467     +  rep_origin     f1 ori (sequence partly withheld): f1 bacteriophage origin of replication; arrow indicates direction of (+) strand synthesis
    494..551     +  promoter       AmpR promoter (fragment): bla
    560..1375    -  CDS            KanR: aminoglycoside phosphotransferase; aph(3')-Ia; confers resistance to kanamycin in bacteria or G418 (Geneticin®) in eukaryotes
   1497..2085    +  rep_origin     ori: high-copy-number ColE1/pMB1/pBR322/pUC origin of replication
   2271..2413    -  misc_feature   bom: basis of mobility region from pBR322
   2515..2706    -  CDS            rop: Rop protein, which maintains plasmids at low copy number; rop
   2723..3103    +  CDS            YPB1_ECOLX: Protein predicted: Swiss-Prot protein existence level 4. From Escherichia coli.
   3175..3466    -  CDS            TcR (fragment): tetracycline efflux protein; tet; confers resistance to tetracycline
   3481..3502    -  protein_bind   CAP binding site: CAP binding activates transcription in the presence of cAMP. E. coli catabolite activator protein
   3515..4597    -  CDS            lacI: lac repressor; lacI; The lac repressor binds to the lac operator to inhibit transcription in E. coli. This inhibition can be relieved by adding lactose or isopropyl-β-D-thiogalactopyranoside (IPTG).
   4598..4675    -  promoter       lacI promoter: lacI
   4683..4962    -  CDS            TcR (fragment): tetracycline efflux protein; tet; confers resistance to tetracycline
   4984..5002    +  promoter       T7 promoter: promoter for bacteriophage T7 RNA polymerase
   5003..5027    +  protein_bind   lac operator: The lac repressor binds to the lac operator to inhibit transcription in E. coli. This inhibition can be relieved by adding lactose or isopropyl-β-D-thiogalactopyranoside (IPTG). lac repressor encoded by lacI
   5042..5064    +  RBS            RBS: efficient ribosome binding site from bacteriophage T7 gene 10 (Olins and Rangwala, 1989)
   5098..6574    +  CDS            NusA (fragment): transcription elongation protein (N utilization substance protein A); nusA; highly soluble in E. coli
   6666..6697    -  misc_feature   MCS (fragment): pBluescript multiple cloning site
   6759..7061    +  CDS            ccdB: CcdB, a bacterial toxin that poisons DNA gyrase; ccdB; Plasmids containing the ccdB gene cannot be propagated in standard E. coli strains.
   7093..7110    +  CDS            9xHis (fragment): 9xHis affinity tag
   7120..7169    +  CDS            SET1 (fragment): solubility-enhancement tag derived from T7 phage gene 10B
   7177..7224    +  terminator     T7 terminator: transcription terminator for bacteriophage T7 RNA polymerase
>Addgene plasmid #44000 | pCoofy26 | depositor full sequence | sequence record 59501 | pCoofy26 sequence 7249 bps
TGGCGAATGGG
[124 nt withheld, positions 12-135]
C
[91 nt withheld, positions 137-227]
A
[49 nt withheld, positions 229-277]
CCTTTGACGTTGGAGTCCACGTTCTTT
[37 nt withheld, positions 305-341]
ACCCTATCTCGGTCTATTCTTTTGATTTATAAGGGATTTTGCCGATTTCGGCCTATTGGTTAAAAAATGA
GCTGATTTAACAAAAATTTAACGCGAATTTTAACAAAATATTAACGTTTACAATTTCAGGTGGCACTTTT
CGGGGAAATGTGCGCGGAACCCCTATTTGTTTATTTTTCTAAATACATTCAAATATGTATCCGCTCATGA
ATTAATTCTTAGAAAAACTCATCGAGCATCAAATGAAACTGCAATTTATTCATATCAGGATTATCAATAC
CATATTTTTGAAAAAGCCGTTTCTGTAATGAAGGAGAAAACTCACCGAGGCAGTTCCATAGGATGGCAAG
ATCCTGGTATCGGTCTGCGATTCCGACTCGTCCAACATCAATACAACCTATTAATTTCCCCTCGTCAAAA
ATAAGGTTATCAAGTGAGAAATCACCATGAGTGACGACTGAATCCGGTGAGAATGGCAAAAGTTTATGCA
TTTCTTTCCAGACTTGTTCAACAGGCCAGCCATTACGCTCGTCATCAAAATCACTCGCATCAACCAAACC
GTTATTCATTCGTGATTGCGCCTGAGCGAGACGAAATACGCGATCGCTGTTAAAAGGACAATTACAAACA
GGAATCGAATGCAACCGGCGCAGGAACACTGCCAGCGCATCAACAATATTTTCACCTGAATCAGGATATT
CTTCTAATACCTGGAATGCTGTTTTCCCGGGGATCGCAGTGGTGAGTAACCATGCATCATCAGGAGTACG
GATAAAATGCTTGATGGTCGGAAGAGGCATAAATTCCGTCAGCCAGTTTAGTCTGACCATCTCATCTGTA
ACATCATTGGCAACGCTACCTTTGCCATGTTTCAGAAACAACTCTGGCGCATCGGGCTTCCCATACAATC
GATAGATTGTCGCACCTGATTGCCCGACATTATCGCGAGCCCATTTATACCCATATAAATCAGCATCCAT
GTTGGAATTTAATCGCGGCCTAGAGCAAGACGTTTCCCGTTGAATATGGCTCATAACACCCCTTGTATTA
CTGTTTATGTAAGCAGACAGTTTTATTGTTCATGACCAAAATCCCTTAACGTGAGTTTTCGTTCCACTGA
GCGTCAGACCCCGTAGAAAAGATCAAAGGATCTTCTTGAGATCCTTTTTTTCTGCGCGTAATCTGCTGCT
TGCAAACAAAAAAACCACCGCTACCAGCGGTGGTTTGTTTGCCGGATCAAGAGCTACCAACTCTTTTTCC
GAAGGTAACTGGCTTCAGCAGAGCGCAGATACCAAATACTGTCCTTCTAGTGTAGCCGTAGTTAGGCCAC
CACTTCAAGAACTCTGTAGCACCGCCTACATACCTCGCTCTGCTAATCCTGTTACCAGTGGCTGCTGCCA
GTGGCGATAAGTCGTGTCTTACCGGGTTGGACTCAAGACGATAGTTACCGGATAAGGCGCAGCGGTCGGG
CTGAACGGGGGGTTCGTGCACACAGCCCAGCTTGGAGCGAACGACCTACACCGAACTGAGATACCTACAG
CGTGAGCTATGAGAAAGCGCCACGCTTCCCGAAGGGAGAAAGGCGGACAGGTATCCGGTAAGCGGCAGGG
TCGGAACAGGAGAGCGCACGAGGGAGCTTCCAGGGGGAAACGCCTGGTATCTTTATAGTCCTGTCGGGTT
TCGCCACCTCTGACTTGAGCGTCGATTTTTGTGATGCTCGTCAGGGGGGCGGAGCCTATGGAAAAACGCC
AGCAACGCGGCCTTTTTACGGTTCCTGGCCTTTTGCTGGCCTTTTGCTCACATGTTCTTTCCTGCGTTAT
CCCCTGATTCTGTGGATAACCGTATTACCGCCTTTGAGTGAGCTGATACCGCTCGCCGCAGCCGAACGAC
CGAGCGCAGCGAGTCAGTGAGCGAGGAAGCGGAAGAGCGCCTGATGCGGTATTTTCTCCTTACGCATCTG
TGCGGTATTTCACACCGCATATATGGTGCACTCTCAGTACAATCTGCTCTGATGCCGCATAGTTAAGCCA
GTATACACTCCGCTATCGCTACGTGACTGGGTCATGGCTGCGCCCCGACACCCGCCAACACCCGCTGACG
CGCCCTGACGGGCTTGTCTGCTCCCGGCATCCGCTTACAGACAAGCTGTGACCGTCTCCGGGAGCTGCAT
GTGTCAGAGGTTTTCACCGTCATCACCGAAACGCGCGAGGCAGCTGCGGTAAAGCTCATCAGCGTGGTCG
TGAAGCGATTCACAGATGTCTGCCTGTTCATCCGCGTCCAGCTCGTTGAGTTTCTCCAGAAGCGTTAATG
TCTGGCTTCTGATAAAGCGGGCCATGTTAAGGGCGGTTTTTTCCTGTTTGGTCACTGATGCCTCCGTGTA
AGGGGGATTTCTGTTCATGGGGGTAATGATACCGATGAAACGAGAGAGGATGCTCACGATACGGGTTACT
GATGATGAACATGCCCGGTTACTGGAACGTTGTGAGGGTAAACAACTGGCGGTATGGATGCGGCGGGACC
AGAGAAAAATCACTCAGGGTCAATGCCAGCGCTTCGTTAATACAGATGTAGGTGTTCCACAGGGTAGCCA
GCAGCATCCTGCGATGCAGATCCGGAACATAATGGTGCAGGGCGCTGACTTCCGCGTTTCCAGACTTTAC
GAAACACGGAAACCGAAGACCATTCATGTTGTTGCTCAGGTCGCAGACGTTTTGCAGCAGCAGTCGCTTC
ACGTTCGCTCGCGTATCGGTGATTCATTCTGCTAACCAGTAAGGCAACCCCGCCAGCCTAGCCGGGTCCT
CAACGACAGGAGCACGATCATGCGCACCCGTGGGGCCGCCATGCCGGCGATAATGGCCTGCTTCTCGCCG
AAACGTTTGGTGGCGGGACCAGTGACGAAGGCTTGAGCGAGGGCGTGCAAGATTCCGAATACCGCAAGCG
ACAGGCCGATCATCGTCGCGCTCCAGCGAAAGCGGTCCTCGCCGAAAATGACCCAGAGCGCTGCCGGCAC
CTGTCCTACGAGTTGCATGATAAAGAAGACAGTCATAAGTGCGGCGACGATAGTCATGCCCCGCGCCCAC
CGGAAGGAGCTGACTGGGTTGAAGGCTCTCAAGGGCATCGGTCGAGATCCCGGTGCCTAATGAGTGAGCT
AACTTACATTAATTGCGTTGCGCTCACTGCCCGCTTTCCAGTCGGGAAACCTGTCGTGCCAGCTGCATTA
ATGAATCGGCCAACGCGCGGGGAGAGGCGGTTTGCGTATTGGGCGCCAGGGTGGTTTTTCTTTTCACCAG
TGAGACGGGCAACAGCTGATTGCCCTTCACCGCCTGGCCCTGAGAGAGTTGCAGCAAGCGGTCCACGCTG
GTTTGCCCCAGCAGGCGAAAATCCTGTTTGATGGTGGTTAACGGCGGGATATAACATGAGCTGTCTTCGG
TATCGTCGTATCCCACTACCGAGATATCCGCACCAACGCGCAGCCCGGACTCGGTAATGGCGCGCATTGC
GCCCAGCGCCATCTGATCGTTGGCAACCAGCATCGCAGTGGGAACGATGCCCTCATTCAGCATTTGCATG
GTTTGTTGAAAACCGGACATGGCACTCCAGTCGCCTTCCCGTTCCGCTATCGGCTGAATTTGATTGCGAG
TGAGATATTTATGCCAGCCAGCCAGACGCAGACGCGCCGAGACAGAACTTAATGGGCCCGCTAACAGCGC
GATTTGCTGGTGACCCAATGCGACCAGATGCTCCACGCCCAGTCGCGTACCGTCTTCATGGGAGAAAATA
ATACTGTTGATGGGTGTCTGGTCAGAGACATCAAGAAATAACGCCGGAACATTAGTGCAGGCAGCTTCCA
CAGCAATGGCATCCTGGTCATCCAGCGGATAGTTAATGATCAGCCCACTGACGCGTTGCGCGAGAAGATT
GTGCACCGCCGCTTTACAGGCTTCGACGCCGCTTCGTTCTACCATCGACACCACCACGCTGGCACCCAGT
TGATCGGCGCGAGATTTAATCGCCGCGACAATTTGCGACGGCGCGTGCAGGGCCAGACTGGAGGTGGCAA
CGCCAATCAGCAACGACTGTTTGCCCGCCAGTTGTTGTGCCACGCGGTTGGGAATGTAATTCAGCTCCGC
CATCGCCGCTTCCACTTTTTCCCGCGTTTTCGCAGAAACGTGGCTGGCCTGGTTCACCACGCGGGAAACG
GTCTGATAAGAGACACCGGCATACTCTGCGACATCGTATAACGTTACTGGTTTCACATTCACCACCCTGA
ATTGACTCTCTTCCGGGCGCTATCATGCCATACCGCGAAAGGTTTTGCGCCATTCGATGGTGTCCGGGAT
CTCGACGCTCTCCCTTATGCGACTCCTGCATTAGGAAGCAGCCCAGTAGTAGGTTGAGGCCGTTGAGCAC
CGCCGCCGCAAGGAATGGTGCATGCAAGGAGATGGCGCCCAACAGTCCCCCGGCCACGGGGCCTGCCACC
ATACCCACGCCGAAACAAGCGCTCATGAGCCCGAAGTGGCGAGCCCGATCTTCCCCATCGGTGATGTCGG
CGATATAGGCGCCAGCAACCGCACCTGTGGCGCCGGTGATGCCGGCCACGATGCGTCCGGCGTAGAGGAT
CGAGATCTCGATCCCGCGAAATTAATACGACTCACTATAGGGGAATTGTGAGCGGATAACAATTCCCCTC
TAGAAATAATTTTGTTTAACTTTAAGAAGGAGATATACCATGAAAAACACTAGTAGCAATTCCATGAAAG
AAATTTTGGCTGTAGTTGAAGCCGTATCCAATGAAAAGGCGCTACCTCGCGAGAAGATTTTCGAAGCATT
GGAAAGCGCGCTGGCGACAGCAACAAAGAAAAAATATGAACAAGAGATCGACGTCCGCGTACAGATCGAT
CGCAAAAGCGGTGATTTTGACACTTTCCGTCGCTGGTTAGTTGTTGATGAAGTCACCCAGCCGACCAAGG
AAATCACCCTTGAAGCCGCACGTTATGAAGATGAAAGCCTGAACCTGGGCGATTACGTTGAAGATCAGAT
TGAGTCTGTTACCTTTGACCGTATCACTACCCAGACGGCAAAACAGGTTATCGTGCAGAAAGTGCGTGAA
GCCGAACGTGCGATGGTGGTTGATCAGTTCCGTGAACACGAAGGTGAAATCATCACCGGCGTGGTGAAAA
AAGTAAACCGCGACAACATCTCTCTGGATCTGGGCAACAACGCTGAAGCCGTGATCCTGCGCGAAGATAT
GCTGCCGCGTGAAAACTTCTGCCCTGGCGACCGCGTTCGTGGCGTGCTCTATTCCGTTCGCCCGGAAGCG
CGTGGCGCGCAACTGTTCGTCACTCGTTCCAAGCCGGAAATGCTGATCGAACTGTTCCGTATTGAAGTGC
CAGAAATCGGCGAAGAAGTGATTGAAATTAAAGCAGCGGCTCGCGATCCGGGTTCTCGTGCGAAAATCGC
GGTGAAAACCAACGATAAACGTATCGATCCGGTAGGTGCTTGCGTAGGTATGCGTGGCGCGCGTGTTCAG
GCGGTGTCTACTGAACTGGGTGGCGAGCGTATCGATATCGTCCTGTGGGATGATAACCCGGCGCAGTTCG
TGATTAACGCAATGGCACCGGCAGACGTTGCTTCTATCGTGGTGGATGAAGATAAACACACTATGGACAT
CGCCGTTGAAGCCGGTAATCTGGCGCAGGCGATTGGCCGTAACGGTCAGAACGTGCGTCTGGCTTCGCAA
CTGAGCGGTTGGGAACTCAACGTGATGACCGTTGACGACCTGCAAGCTAAGCATCAGGCGGAAGCGCACG
CAGCGATCGACACCTTCACCAAATATCTCGACATCGACGAAGACTTCGCGACTGTTCTGGTAGAAGAAGG
CTTCTCGACGCTGGAAGAATTGGCCTATGTGCCGATGAAAGAGCTGTTGGAAATCGAAGGCCTTGATGAG
CCGACCGTTGAAGCACTGCGCGAGCGTGCTAAAAATGCACTGGCCACCATTGCACAGGCCCAGGAAGAAA
GCCTCGGTGATAACAAACCGGCTGACGATCTGCTGAACCTTGAAGGGGTAGATCGTGATTTGGCATTCAA
ACTGGCCGCCCGTGGCGTTTGTACGCTGGAAGATCTCGCCGAACAGGGCATTGATGATCTGGCTGATATC
GAAGGGTTGACCGACGAAAAAGCCGGAGCACTGATTATGGCTGCCCGTAATATTTGCTGGTTCGGTGACG
AAGGCGACCATCCTCCAAAATCGGATCCGCGGCTGGAAGTTCTGTTCCAGGGGCCCATGGACTAATGAGG
TACCGGATCCGAATTCGAGCTCCGTCGACAAGCTTGATATCGAATTCCTGCAGCCCAAACTGCAGTTGAC
AACATAAAAACTTTGTGTTATACTTGTAACGTAAGGAGGTAATGATTCAGTTTAAGGTTTACACCTATAA
AAGAGAGAGCCGTTATCGTCTGTTTGTGGATGTACAGAGTGATATTATTGACACGCCCGGGCGACGGATG
GTGATCCCCCTGGCCAGTGCACGTCTGCTGTCAGATAAAGTCTCCCGTGAACTTTACCCGGTGGTGCATA
TCGGGGATGAAAGCTGGCGCATGATGACCACCGATATGGCCAGTGTGCCGGTCTCCGTTATCGGGGAAGA
AGTGGCTGATCTCAGCCACCGCGAAAATGACATCAAAAACGCCATTAACCTGATGTTCTGGGGAATATAA
GCTTGCGGCCGCACTCGAGCATCATCATCATCACCACCACCACCACCACTGAGATCCGGCTGCTAACAAA
GCCCGAAAGGAAGCTGAGTTGGCTGCTGCCACCGCTGAGCAATAACTAGCATAACCCCTTGGGGCCTCTA
AACGGGTCTTGAGGGGTTTTTTGCTGAAAGGAGGAACTATATCCGGAT
