>Addgene plasmid #44000 | pCoofy26 | addgene partial sequence | sequence record 62776 | pBRrevBam 5'-GGTGATGTCGGCGATATAGG-3'
GCCGGCCACGATGCGTCCGGCGTAGAGGATCGAGATCTCGATCCCGCGAAATTAATACGACTCACTATAG
GGGAATTGTGAGCGGATAACAATTCCCCTCTAGAAATAATTTTGTTTAACTTTAAGAAGGAGATATACCA
TGAAAAACACTAGTAGCAATTCCATGAAAGAAATTTTGGCTGTAGTTGAAGCCGTATCCAATGAAAAGGC
GCTACCTCGCGAGAAGATTTTCGAAGCATTGGAAAGCGCGCTGGCGACAGCAACAAAGAAAAAATATGAA
CAAGAGATCGACGTCCGCGTACAGATCGATCGCAAAAGCGGTGATTTTGACACTTTCCGTCGCTGGTTAG
TTGTTGATGAAGTCACCCAGCCGACCAAGGAAATCACCCTTGAAGCCGCACGTTATGAAGATGAAAGCCT
GAACCTGGGCGATTACGTTGAAGATCAGATTGAGTCTGTTACCTTTGACCGTATCACTACCCAGACGGCA
AAACAGGTTATCGTGCAGAAAGTGCGTGAAGCCGAACGTGCGATGGTGGTTGATCAGTTCCGTGAACACG
AAGGTGAAATCATCACCGGCGTGGTGAAAAAAGTAAACCGCGACAACATCTCTCTGGATCTGGGCAACAA
CGCTGAAGCCGTGATCCTGCGCGAAGATATGCTGCCGCGTGAAAACTTCTGCCCTGGCGACCGCGTTCGT
GGCGTGCTCTATTCCGTTCGCCCGGAAGCGCGTGGCGCGCAACTGTTCGTCACTCGTTCCAAGCCGGAAA
TGCTGATCGAACTGTTCCGTATTGAAGTGCCAGAAATCGGCGAAGAAGTGATTGAAATTAAAGCAGCGGC
TCGCGATCCGGGTTCTCGTGCGAAAATCGCGGTGAAAACCAACGATAAACGTATCGATCCGGTAGGTGCT
TGCGTAGGTATGCGTGGCGCGCGTGTTCAGGCGGTGTCTACTGAACTGGGTG
